>Addgene plasmid #90415 | pM9_NR_HD | addgene full sequence | sequence record 183791 | Addgene NGS Result
GCACCATATGCGGAAGTGACTGTAAACGAGAAGTGCACGAAGCCTTTTCTTGTGACGTCACAAACCGAAC
AGCCCTACGTGGCGTGCGACTTTCCGGCACTTTGGATATCGTTGCCCTATATGTATTGGGTGTATACATG
TCGTATTCCAACTACGACAGAAAACAGTCAGTTACGGGTATTCGAACTTCCGGCACCTGCAGCGAGGAGT
TTTGTGTCCGTCGCACATCCTCCGTGCTTTCGGCACCTACGTAGGCGGCAAACTTCCTGCCTTCCGCCCG
CCTTGCGGCATTCCGGCTCCGGGCCAGAATTGCCCGGGTGTTCACAATTTTGCCTCCTCACGAAAAAACG
TTCTACTTTGTATTTTGGTCGGGTTTCGGATCCTTCCAGCAACTATTCTCATTCAAAGTCACCACTTGTG
CGAACGGAATTCGATATCATCGACTAATTCGAGCTCTCTGGCTAACTAGAGAACCCACTGCTTACTGGCT
TATCGAAATTAATACGACTCACTATAGGGGCCACCATGGACTATAAGGACCACGACGGAGACTACAAGGA
TCATGATATTGATTACAAAGACGATGACGATAAGATGGCCCCAAAGAAGAAGCGGAAGGTCGGTATCCAC
GGAGTCCCAGCAGCCGTAGATTTGAGAACTTTGGGATATTCACAGCAGCAGCAGGAAAAGATCAAGCCCA
AAGTGAGGTCGACAGTCGCGCAGCATCACGAAGCGCTGGTGGGTCATGGGTTTACACATGCCCACATCGT
AGCCTTGTCGCAGCACCCTGCAGCCCTTGGCACGGTCGCCGTCAAGTACCAGGACATGATTGCGGCGTTG
CCGGAAGCCACACATGAGGCGATCGTCGGTGTGGGGAAACAGTGGAGCGGAGCCCGAGCGCTTGAGGCCC
TGTTGACGGTCGCGGGAGAGCTGAGAGGGCCTCCCCTTCAGCTGGACACGGGCCAGTTGCTGAAGATCGC
GAAGCGGGGAGGAGTCACGGCGGTCGAGGCGGTGCACGCGTGGCGCAATGCGCTCACGGGAGCACCCCTC
AACCTGACAGAGACCGCGGCCGCATTAGGCACCCCAGGCTTTACACTTTATGCTTCCGGCTCGTATAATG
TGTGGATTTTGAGTTAGGATCCGTCGAGATTTTCAGGAGCTAAGGAAGCTAAAATGGAGAAAAAAATCAC
TGGATATACCACCGTTGATATATCCCAATGGCATCGTAAAGAACATTTTGAGGCATTTCAGTCAGTTGCT
CAATGTACCTATAACCAGACCGTTCAGCTGGATATTACGGCCTTTTTAAAGACCGTAAAGAAAAATAAGC
ACAAGTTTTATCCGGCCTTTATTCACATTCTTGCCCGCCTGATGAATGCTCATCCGGAATTCCGTATGGC
AATGAAAGACGGTGAGCTGGTGATATGGGATAGTGTTCACCCTTGTTACACCGTTTTCCATGAGCAAACT
GAAACGTTTTCATCGCTCTGGAGTGAATACCACGACGATTTCCGGCAGTTTCTACACATATATTCGCAAG
ATGTGGCGTGTTACGGTGAAAACCTGGCCTATTTCCCTAAAGGGTTTATTGAGAATATGTTTTTCGTCTC
AGCCAATCCCTGGGTGAGTTTCACCAGTTTTGATTTAAACGTGGCCAATATGGACAACTTCTTCGCCCCC
GTTTTCACCATGGGCAAATATTATACGCAAGGCGACAAGGTGCTGATGCCGCTGGCGATTCAGGTTCATC
ATGCCGTTTGTGATGGCTTCCATGTCGGCAGAATGCTTAATGAATTACAACAGTACTGCGATGAGTGGCA
GGGCGGGGCGTAAAGATCTGGATCCGGCTTACTAAAAGCCAGATAACAGTATGCGTATTTGCGCGCTGAT
TTTTGCGGTATAAGAATATATACTGATATGTATACCCGAAGTATGTCAAAAAGAGGTATGCTATGAAGCA
GCGTATTACAGTGACAGTTGACAGCGACAGCTATCAGTTGCTCAAGGCATATATGATGTCAATATCTCCG
GTCTGGTAAGCACAACCATGCAGAATGAAGCCCGTCGTCTGCGTGCCGAACGCTGGAAAGCGGAAAATCA
GGAAGGGATGGCTGAGGTCGCCCGGTTTATTGAAATGAACGGCTCTTTTGCTGACGAGAACAGGGGCTGG
TGAAATGCAGTTTAAGGTTTACACCTATAAAAGAGAGAGCCGTTATCGTCTGTTTGTGGATGTACAGAGT
GATATTATTGACACGCCCGGGCGACGGATGGTGATCCCCCTGGCCAGTGCACGTCTGCTGTCAGATAAAG
TCTCCCGTGAACTTTACCCGGTGGTGCATATCGGGGATGAAAGCTGGCGCATGATGACCACCGATATGGC
CAGTGTGCCGGTCTCCGTTATCGGGGAAGAAGTGGCTGATCTCAGCCACCGCGAAAATGACATCAAAAAC
GCCATTAACCTGATGTTCTGGGGAATATAAATGTCAGGCTCCCTTATACACAGCCAGTCTGCAGGTCGAC
GGTCTCGACTCACGCCTGAGCAGGTAGTGGCTATTGCATCCCATGACGGGGGCAGACCCGCACTGGAGTC
AATCGTGGCCCAGCTTTCGAGGCCGGACCCCGCGCTGGCCGCACTCACTAATGATCATCTTGTAGCGCTG
GCCTGCCTCGGCGGACGACCCGCCTTGGATGCGGTGAAGAAGGGGCTCCCGCACGCGCCTGCATTGATTA
AGCGGACCAACAGAAGGATTCCCGAGAGGACATCACATCGAGTGGCAGGTTCCCAACTCGTGAAGAGTGA
ACTTGAGGAGAAAAAGTCGGAGCTGCGGCACAAATTGAAATACGTACCGCATGAATACATCGAACTTATC
GAAATTGCTAGGAACTCGACTCAAGACAGAATCCTTGAGATGAAGGTAATGGAGTTCTTTATGAAGGTTT
ATGGATACCGAGGGAAGCATCTCGGTGGATCACGAAAACCCGACGGAGCAATCTATACGGTGGGGAGCCC
GATTGATTACGGAGTGATCGTCGACACGAAAGCCTACAGCGGTGGGTACAATCTTCCCATCGGGCAGGCA
GATGAGATGCAACGTTATGTCGAAGAAAATCAGACCAGGAACAAACACATCAATCCAAATGAGTGGTGGA
AAGTGTATCCTTCATCAGTGACCGAGTTTAAGTTTTTGTTTGTCTCTGGGCATTTCAAAGGCAACTATAA
GGCCCAGCTCACACGGTTGAATCACATTACGAACTGCAATGGTGCGGTTTTGTCCGTAGAGGAACTGCTC
ATTGGTGGAGAAATGATCAAAGCGGGAACTCTGACACTGGAAGAAGTCAGACGCAAGTTTAACAATGGCG
AGATCAATTTCCGCTCATAAAAAATCAGCCTCGACTGTGCCTTCTAGTTGCCAGCCATCTGTTGTTTGCC
CCTCCCCCGTGCCTTCCTTGACCCTGGAAGCTTCAATTTACTTTAAGACTAGCGCAATTTTTTTCTTACA
TTAGATGAACATAAAACGACGATGAGGATCACTGTTAGGGAAACGATGAACTACGCTGAGGACTTCCTAT
TATTCGTCCTTTGATGGCGTGGTTGTTCTTTGGTTTGCGGCCGAGCGCAACGACCAAGCCCTGTACCAAA
AACGAAGTTGATAATCAGATATTTGAGTTGTAACAAGAAACTAAAGCATTATTTTAGCAGTAGCACGAAT
CAGGATCTAAAATGAACGCATCCGGAGAGATTCAAAATTCAATCTGTTTGGACCTGGATAAGACACAAGA
GCGACATCCTGACATGAACGCCGTAAACAGCAAATCCTGGTTGAACACGTATCCTTTTGGGGGCCTCCCG
CTACGACGCTCGCTCCAGCTGGGGCTTCCTTACTATACACAGCGCGCATATTTCACGGTTGCCAGATGAC
CACTCTTGACGACACGGCTTACCGGTACCGCACCAGTGTCCCGGGGGACGCCGAGGCCATCGAGGCACTG
GATGGGTCCTTCACCACCGACACCGTCTTCCGCGTCACCGCCACCGGGGACGGCTTCACCCTGCGGGAGG
TGCCGGTGGACCCGCCCCTGACCAAGGTGTTCCCCGACGACGAATCGGACGACGAATCGGACGACGGGGA
GGACGGCGACCCGGACTCCCGGACGTTCGTCGCGTACGGGGACGACGGCGACCTGGCGGGCTTCGTGGTC
GTCTCGTACTCCGGCTGGAACCGCCGGCTGACCGTCGAGGACATCGAGGTCGCCCCGGAGCACCGGGGGC
ACGGGGTCGGGCGCGCGTTGATGGGGCTCGCGACGGAGTTCGCCCGCGAGCGGGGCGCCGGGCACCTCTG
GCTGGAGGTCACCAACGTCAACGCACCGGCGATCCACGCGTACCGGCGGATGGGGTTCACCCTCTGCGGC
CTGGACACCGCCCTGTACGACGGCACCGCCTCGGACGGCGAGCAGGCGCTCTACATGAGCATGCCCTGCC
CCTGAAAACCTTCCTTAAAAATTTAATTTTCATTAGTTGCAGTCACTCCGCTTTGGTTTCACAGTCAGGA
ATAACACTAGCTCGTCTTCACCATGGATGCCAATCTCGCCTATTCATGGTGTATAAAAGTTCAACATCCA
AAGCTAGAACTTTTGGAAAGAGAAAGAATATCCGAATAGGGCACGGCGTGCCGTATTGTTGGAGTGGACT
AGCAGAAAGTGAGGAAGGCACAGGATGAGTTTTCTCGAGGCCGGACTCCCTATAGTGAGTCGTATTAATT
TCGATAAGCCAGGTTAACCTGCATTAATGAATCGGCCAACGCGCGGGGAGAGGCGGTTTGCGTATTGGGC
GCTCTTCCGCTTCCTCGCTCACTGACTCGCTGCGCTCGGTCGTTCGGCTGCGGCGAGCGGTATCAGCTCA
CTCAAAGGCGGTAATACGGTTATCCACAGAATCAGGGGATAACGCAGGAAAGAACATGTGAGCAAAAGGC
CAGCAAAAGGCCAGGAACCGTAAAAAGGCCGCGTTGCTGGCGTTTTTCCATAGGCTCCGCCCCCCTGACG
AGCATCACAAAAATCGACGCTCAAGTCAGAGGTGGCGAAACCCGACAGGACTATAAAGATACCAGGCGTT
TCCCCCTGGAAGCTCCCTCGTGCGCTCTCCTGTTCCGACCCTGCCGCTTACCGGATACCTGTCCGCCTTT
CTCCCTTCGGGAAGCGTGGCGCTTTCTCATAGCTCACGCTGTAGGTATCTCAGTTCGGTGTAGGTCGTTC
GCTCCAAGCTGGGCTGTGTGCACGAACCCCCCGTTCAGCCCGACCGCTGCGCCTTATCCGGTAACTATCG
TCTTGAGTCCAACCCGGTAAGACACGACTTATCGCCACTGGCAGCAGCCACTGGTAACAGGATTAGCAGA
GCGAGGTATGTAGGCGGTGCTACAGAGTTCTTGAAGTGGTGGCCTAACTACGGCTACACTAGAAGAACAG
TATTTGGTATCTGCGCTCTGCTGAAGCCAGTTACCTTCGGAAAAAGAGTTGGTAGCTCTTGATCCGGCAA
ACAAACCACCGCTGGTAGCGGTGGTTTTTTTGTTTGCAAGCAGCAGATTACGCGCAGAAAAAAAGGATCT
CAAGAAGATCCTTTGATCTTTTCTACGGGGTCTGACGCTCAGTGGAACGAAAACTCACGTTAAGGGATTT
TGGTCATGAGATTATCAAAAAGGATCTTCACCTAGATCCTTTTAAATTAAAAATGAAGTTTTAAATCAAT
CTAAAGTATATATGAGTAAACTTGGTCTGACAGTTACCAATGCTTAATCAGTGAGGCACCTATCTCAGCG
ATCTGTCTATTTCGTTCATCCATAGTTGCCTGACTCCCCGTCGTGTAGATAACTACGATACGGGAGGGCT
TACCATCTGGCCCCAGTGCTGCAATGATACCGCGGGACCCACGCTCACCGGCTCCAGATTTATCAGCAAT
AAACCAGCCAGCCGGAAGGGCCGAGCGCAGAAGTGGTCCTGCAACTTTATCCGCCTCCATCCAGTCTATT
AATTGTTGCCGGGAAGCTAGAGTAAGTAGTTCGCCAGTTAATAGTTTGCGCAACGTTGTTGCCATTGCTA
CAGGCATCGTGGTGTCACGCTCGTCGTTTGGTATGGCTTCATTCAGCTCCGGTTCCCAACGATCAAGGCG
AGTTACATGATCCCCCATGTTGTGCAAAAAAGCGGTTAGCTCCTTCGGTCCTCCGATCGTTGTCAGAAGT
AAGTTGGCCGCAGTGTTATCACTCATGGTTATGGCAGCACTGCATAATTCTCTTACTGTCATGCCATCCG
TAAGATGCTTTTCTGTGACTGGTGAGTACTCAACCAAGTCATTCTGAGAATAGTGTATGCGGCGACCGAG
TTGCTCTTGCCCGGCGTCAATACGGGATAATACCGCGCCACATAGCAGAACTTTAAAAGTGCTCATCATT
GGAAAACGTTCTTCGGGGCGAAAACTCTCAAGGATCTTACCGCTGTTGAGATCCAGTTCGATGTAACCCA
CTCGTGCACCCAACTGATCTTCAGCATCTTTTACTTTCACCAGCGTTTCTGGGTGAGCAAAAACAGGAAG
GCAAAATGCCGCAAAAAAGGGAATAAGGGCGACACGGAAATGTTGAATACTCATACTCTTCCTTTTTCAA
TATTATTGAAGCATTTATCAGGGTTATTGTCTCATGAGCGGATACATATTTGAATGTATTTAGAAAAATA
AACAAATAGGGGTTCCGCGCACATTTCCCCGAAAAGTGCCACCTGACGTCTAAGAAACCATTATTATCAT
GACATTAACCTATAAAAATAGGCGTATCACGAGGCCCTTTCGTCTCGCGCGTTTCGGTGATGACGGTGAA
AACCTCTGACACATGCAGCTCCCGGAGACGGTCACAGCTTGTCTGTAAGCGGATGCCGGGAGCAGACAAG
CCCGTCAGGGCGCGTCAGCGGGTGTTGGCGGGTGTCGGGGCTGGCTTAACTATGCGGCATCAGAGCAGAT
TGTACTGAGAGT
Features (pLannotate 1.2.2; 19 found; start..end, strand, type, name):
    451..484     +  LTR            5' LTR (truncated) (fragment): truncated 5' long terminal repeat (LTR) from HIV-1
    500..518     +  promoter       T7 promoter: promoter for bacteriophage T7 RNA polymerase
    592..1059    +  CDS            avrXa10 (fragment): AVX10_XANOO - Experimental evidence at protein level: Swiss-Prot protein existence level 1. Avirulence protein. Induces the hypersensitive response (HR)in rice plants carrying the resistance gene Xa10. Activity depends on the presence of the core repeat domains; replacement with repeat domains from other proteins (AvrBs3 of X.euvesicatoria (AC P14727) or AvrXa7 of this organism) does not elicit the HR. Probably acts as a transcription factor in its host plant (rice) to induce plant resistance or disease. From Xanthomonas oryzae pv. oryzae.
   1090..1120    +  promoter       lac UV5 promoter: E. coli lac promoter with an "up" mutation
   1144..1173    +  promoter       cat promoter (fragment): promoter of the E. coli cat gene encoding chloramphenicol acetyltransferase
   1174..1833    +  CDS            CmR: chloramphenicol acetyltransferase; cat; confers resistance to chloramphenicol
   2012..2170    +  CDS            ccdA (fragment): CCDA_ECO57 - Also known as H, letA. Experimental evidence at protein level: Swiss-Prot protein existence level 1. Antitoxin component of a type II toxin-antitoxin (TA) system which inhibits the post-segregational killing (PSK) of plasmid-free cells, also referred to as a plasmid addiction system. Binds to and blocks the activity of CcdB; will also remove bound CcdB protein from the CcdB-GyrA complex by forming a CcdA-CcdB complex, a process termed rejuvenation. Functions as a transcriptional corepressor for the ccdAB operon, repression also requires CcdB (By similarity). From Escherichia coli
   2175..2477    +  CDS            ccdB: CCDB_ECOLI - Also known as G, letB, letD. Experimental evidence at protein level: Swiss-Prot protein existence level 1. Toxic component of a type II toxin-antitoxin (TA) system, functioning in plasmid maintainence. Responsible for the post- segregational killing (PSK) of plasmid-free cells, also referred to as a plasmid addiction system. Half-life of over 2 hours. Cell killing by CcdB is accompanied by filamentation, defects in chromosome and plasmid segregation, defects in cell division, formation of anucleate cells, decreased DNA synthesis and plasmid loss. Interferes with the activity of DN
   2589..2795    +  CDS            avrBs3 (fragment): AVRB3_XANEU - Experimental evidence at protein level: Swiss-Prot protein existence level 1. Avirulence protein. Acts as a transcription factor in C.annuum plants. In susceptible plants lacking the Bs3 resistance gene induces expression of a number of genes, including genes homologous to a family of auxin-induced genes, alpha-expansin genes, pectate lyase, anthocyanidin glucoside rhamnosyl transferase and at least one transcription factor, UPA20. Their expression leads to plant hypertrophy in mesophyll cells, probably mainly mediated by UPA20 (PubMed:17962565). In resistant plants induces the h
   2784..3371    +  CDS            fokIR (fragment): T2F1_PLAOK - Also known as rfoKI. Experimental evidence at protein level: Swiss-Prot protein existence level 1. Recognizes the double-stranded sequence 5'-GGATG-3'/3'-CATCC- 5' and cleaves respectively 14 bases after G-1 and 13 bases before C-1. From Planomicrobium okeanokoites (Planococcus okeanokoites) (Flavobacterium okeanokoites).
   3395..3460    +  polyA_signal   bGH poly(A) signal (fragment): bovine growth hormone polyadenylation signal
   3916..4485    +  CDS            NrsR: nourseothricin acetyltransferase; Streptomyces noursei nat1; confers resistance to nourseothricin
   4739..4757    -  promoter       T7 promoter: promoter for bacteriophage T7 RNA polymerase
   4779..4832    -  CDS            lacI (fragment): lac repressor; lacI; The lac repressor binds to the lac operator to inhibit transcription in E. coli. This inhibition can be relieved by adding lactose or isopropyl-β-D-thiogalactopyranoside (IPTG).
   5015..5603    -  rep_origin     ori: high-copy-number ColE1/pMB1/pBR322/pUC origin of replication
   5774..6634    -  CDS            AmpR: β-lactamase; bla; confers resistance to ampicillin, carbenicillin, and related antibiotics
   6635..6739    -  promoter       AmpR promoter: bla
   6834..6869    +  CDS            rop (fragment): Rop protein, which maintains plasmids at low copy number; rop
   6971..13      +  misc_feature   bom (fragment) (across the origin): basis of mobility region from pBR322
