[The description below was written by a language model from this plasmid's Addgene catalogue record and pLannotate feature annotations shown in this document.]
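Description:
pM9_NR_HD is a TALEN destination (backbone) vector for gene knockout work in the diatom Phaeodactylum tricornutum, built on a modified pPha-NR expression plasmid of about 7 kb. In E. coli it replicates from a high-copy ColE1/pUC-type origin and carries AmpR. Because it also contains a CmR–ccdB counter-selection cassette, it is selected with chloramphenicol plus ampicillin and must be propagated in a ccdB-tolerant strain. For selection in the diatom, the original zeocin resistance gene (Sh ble) of pPha-NR was replaced by the nourseothricin acetyltransferase gene (nat). The backbone's own BsaI sites were removed by site-directed mutagenesis so that BsaI can be used for Golden Gate-style assembly.

The payload is a TALEN scaffold derived in part from a published TALE toolbox kit. The feature table shows an N-terminal TAL effector segment (annotated by homology to AvrXa10), then the CmR/ccdB stuffer, then a C-terminal TAL effector segment (annotated as AvrBs3-like) running into the FokI nuclease cleavage domain, followed by a fragment of the bGH polyadenylation signal. A custom array of TALE repeats is inserted between the BsaI sites, which are destroyed in the process. This displaces the toxic ccdB cassette and creates a continuous TALE–FokI open reading frame. The "HD" in the name most likely denotes the repeat-variable diresidue of the final half repeat built into the backbone, as in the source toolkit, though the record does not say so. According to the stated purpose, expression in P. tricornutum is driven by the NR promoter, presumably the nitrate reductase promoter of pPha-NR, although this promoter is not annotated in the feature table. Small hits such as the HIV LTR, lacI, rop and bom fragments appear to be backbone remnants or incidental matches.
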