Addgene plasmid #90415: pM9_NR_HD
Purpose: TALEN Backbone for Phaeodactylum tricornutum_ NR promotor_HD
Depositing lab: Peter Kroth. Depositing organization: Universitaet Konstanz. Publication: A fast and reliable strategy to generate TALEN-mediated gene knockouts in the diatom Phaeodactylum tricornutum. Serif M, Lepetit B, Weissert K, Kroth PG, Rio Bartulos C. Algal Research Volume 23, April 2017, Pages 186–195 10.1016/j.algal.2017.02.005.
Backbone
  Vector backbone: pPha-NR
  Backbone manufacturer: GenBank_NCBI: JN180663
  Backbone size w/o insert (bp): 3860
  Total vector size (bp): 7011
  Modifications to backbone: Site directed mutagenesis of BsaI Restriction sites, to delete it. Zeocin resistance gene (Sh ble) from the pPha-NR vector was exchanged with the Nourseothricin resistance gene (nat).
  Vector type: Phaeodactylum tricornutum
  Selectable markers: Nourseothricin
Growth in bacteria
  Bacterial resistance: Chloramphenicol and Ampicillin, 25 & 100 μg/mL
  Growth temperature: 37°C
  Growth strain: ccdB Survival
  Copy number: High Copy
Gene/Insert
  Gene/Insert name: TALEN Backbone
  Species: Phaeodactylum tricornutum
  Cloning method: Restriction Enzyme; 5′ cloning site BsaI (destroyed during cloning); 3′ cloning site BsaI (destroyed during cloning)
  Sequencing primers: 5′ CCAGTTGCTGAAGATCGCGAAGC; 3′ TGCCACTCGATGTGATGTCCTC
Resource information
  A portion of this plasmid was derived from a plasmid made by: Tale Toolbox Feng Zhang, from Addgene. kit #1000000019
Terms and licenses: Academic/Nonprofit Terms; Industry Terms: Not Available to Industry
Depositor comments: N.E. Sanjana, L. Cong, Y. Zhou, M.M. Cunniff, G. Feng, F. Zhang A transcription activator-like effector toolbox for genome engineering Nat. Protoc., 7 (2012), pp. 171–192
How to cite: pM9_NR_HD was a gift from Peter Kroth (Addgene plasmid # 90415 ; http://n2t.net/addgene:90415 ; RRID:Addgene_90415)
